Addgene plasmid #236924: pNL [NlucP/ABCA1/Hygro] Vector
Purpose: Express ABCA1 in luciferase reporter assay
Depositing lab: Promega Corporation.
Backbone
  Vector backbone: pNL1.1.CMV[Nluc/CMV] Vector
  Vector type: Luciferase
  Selectable markers: Hygromycin
Growth in bacteria
  Bacterial resistance: Ampicillin, 100 μg/mL
  Growth temperature: 37°C
  Growth strain: DH5alpha
  Copy number: High Copy
Gene/Insert
  Gene/Insert name: ABCA1
  Species: H. sapiens (human)
  Mutation: None
  Entrez Gene: ABCA1 (a.k.a. ABC-1, ABC1, CERP, HDLCQTL13, HDLDT1, HPALP1, TGD)
  Tag / fusion protein: NanoLuc (R) (N terminal on backbone)
  Cloning method: Other
Terms and licenses: Academic/Nonprofit Terms; Industry Terms
How to cite: pNL [NlucP/ABCA1/Hygro] Vector was a gift from Promega Corporation (Addgene plasmid # 236924 ; http://n2t.net/addgene:236924 ; RRID:Addgene_236924)
