[The description below was written by a language model from this plasmid's Addgene catalogue record and pLannotate feature annotations shown in this document.]
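Description:
pNL [NlucP/ABCA1/Hygro] Vector is a mammalian luciferase reporter plasmid from a commercial NanoLuc vector series. The catalogue lists pNL1.1.CMV[Nluc/CMV] as its backbone. It is maintained in E. coli through a high-copy ColE1/pUC-type origin and an ampicillin resistance gene (β-lactamase). For selection of stably transfected mammalian cells it carries a hygromycin B phosphotransferase cassette driven by the SV40 enhancer/early promoter and terminated by a synthetic poly(A) signal.

The reporter unit is human codon-optimized NanoLuc luciferase joined directly to an hPEST degradation sequence derived from mouse ornithine decarboxylase, followed by an SV40 poly(A) signal. The PEST motif shortens the half-life of the luciferase, so the signal follows changes in transcription more closely than a stable reporter would. A synthetic poly(A) signal and an RNA polymerase II transcriptional pause site lie upstream of the reporter region. These elements are typically included to block read-through transcription from the backbone and lower background.

The catalogue names human ABCA1 as the insert, describes NanoLuc as an N-terminal tag, and gives the purpose as expressing ABCA1. The sequenced record does not readily support that reading. The plasmid is only 5,573 nt, no ABCA1 coding sequence or CMV promoter is annotated, and the only unannotated stretch of note is roughly 840 nt immediately upstream of Nluc. This layout and the vector name suggest that an ABCA1-derived regulatory sequence, such as a promoter fragment, drives NlucP, which would report ABCA1 transcriptional activity. The record does not state this explicitly, so the nature of the ABCA1 element should be confirmed against the sequence.
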