Features (pLannotate 1.2.2; 13 found; start..end, strand, type, name):
    841..1353    +  CDS            Nluc: NanoLuc® luciferase human codon-optimized
   1357..1476    +  CDS            hPEST: PEST degradation sequence from mouse ornithine decarboxylase human codon-optimized
   1528..1649    -  polyA_signal   SV40 poly(A) signal: SV40 polyadenylation signal
   1675..1806    -  CDS            LT_SV40 (fragment): Experimental evidence at protein level: Swiss-Prot protein existence level 1. Isoform 17kT antigen targets host RBL2 for degradation and promotes cell proliferation. Transactivates host cyclin A promoter through its J domain. From Simian virus 40 (SV40).
   1843..2200    +  promoter       SV40 promoter: SV40 enhancer and early promoter
   2231..3268    +  CDS            HygR: hygromycin B phosphotransferase confers resistance to hygromycin
   3292..3340    +  polyA_signal   poly(A) signal: synthetic polyadenylation signal
   3356..3487    +  CDS            TcR (fragment): tetracycline efflux protein; tet; confers resistance to tetracycline
   3667..4255    -  rep_origin     ori: high-copy-number ColE1/pMB1/pBR322/pUC origin of replication
   4455..5315    -  CDS            AmpR: β-lactamase confers resistance to ampicillin, carbenicillin, and related antibiotics
   5316..5357    -  promoter       AmpR promoter (fragment): bla
   5420..5468    +  polyA_signal   poly(A) signal: synthetic polyadenylation signal
   5482..5573    +  misc_feature   pause site: RNA polymerase II transcriptional pause signal from the human α2 globin gene
>Addgene plasmid #236924 | pNL [NlucP/ABCA1/Hygro] Vector | addgene full sequence | sequence record 474609 | Addgene NGS Result
GGCCTAACTGGCCGGTACCTCTCGGGTCCTCTGAGGGACCTGGGGAGCTCAGGCTGGGAATCTCCAAGGC
AGTAGGTCGCCTATCAAAAATCAAAGTCCAGGTTTGTGGGGGGAAAACAAAAGCAGCCCATTACCCAGAG
GACTGTCCGCCTTCCCCTCACCCCAGCCTAGGCCTTTGAAAGGAAACAAAAGACAAGACAAAATGATTGG
CGTCCTGAGGGAGATTCAGCCTAGAGCTCTCTCTCCCCCAATCCCTCCCTCCGGCTGAGGAAACTAACAA
AGGAAAAAAAAATTGCGGAAAGCAGGATTTAGAGGAAGCAAATTCCACTGGTGCCCTTGGCTGCCGGGAA
CGTGGACTAGAGAGTCTGCGGCGCAGCCCCGAGCCCAGCGCTTCCCGCGCGTCTTAGGCCGGCGGGCCCG
GGCGGGGGAAGGGGACGCAGACCGCGGACCCTAAGACACCTGCTGTACCCTCCACCCCCACCCCACCCAC
CTCCCCCCAACTCCCTAGATGTGTCGTGGGCGGCTGAACGTCGCCCGTTTAAGGGGCGGGCCCCGGCTCC
ACGTGCTTTCTGCTGAGTGACTGAACTACATAAACAGAGGCCGGGAACGGGGCGGGGAGGAGGGAGAGCA
CAGGCTTTGACCGATAGTAACCTCTGCGCTCGGTGCAGCCGAATCTATAAAAGGAACTAGTCCCGGCAAA
AACCCCGTAATTGCGAGCGAGAGTGAGTGGGGCCGGGACCCGCAGAGCCGAGCCGACCCTTCTCTCCCGG
GCTGCGGCAGGGCAGGGCGGGGAGCTCCGCGCACCAAGCTTGGCAATCCGGTACTGTTGGTAAAGCCACC
ATGGTCTTCACACTCGAAGATTTCGTTGGGGACTGGCGACAGACAGCCGGCTACAACCTGGACCAAGTCC
TTGAACAGGGAGGTGTGTCCAGTTTGTTTCAGAATCTCGGGGTGTCCGTAACTCCGATCCAAAGGATTGT
CCTGAGCGGTGAAAATGGGCTGAAGATCGACATCCATGTCATCATCCCGTATGAAGGTCTGAGCGGCGAC
CAAATGGGCCAGATCGAAAAAATTTTTAAGGTGGTGTACCCTGTGGATGATCATCACTTTAAGGTGATCC
TGCACTATGGCACACTGGTAATCGACGGGGTTACGCCGAACATGATCGACTATTTCGGACGGCCGTATGA
AGGCATCGCCGTGTTCGACGGCAAAAAGATCACTGTAACAGGGACCCTGTGGAACGGCAACAAAATTATC
GACGAGCGCCTGATCAACCCCGACGGCTCCCTGCTGTTCCGAGTAACCATCAACGGAGTGACCGGCTGGC
GGCTGTGCGAACGCATTCTGGCGAATTCTCACGGCTTCCCTCCCGAGGTGGAGGAGCAGGCCGCCGGCAC
CCTGCCCATGAGCTGCGCCCAGGAGAGCGGCATGGATAGACACCCTGCTGCTTGCGCCAGCGCCAGGATC
AACGTCTAAGGCCGCGACTCTAGAGTCGGGGCGGCCGGCCGCTTCGAGCAGACATGATAAGATACATTGA
TGAGTTTGGACAAACCACAACTAGAATGCAGTGAAAAAAATGCTTTATTTGTGAAATTTGTGATGCTATT
GCTTTATTTGTAACCATTATAAGCTGCAATAAACAAGTTAACAACAACAATTGCATTCATTTTATGTTTC
AGGTTCAGGGGGAGGTGTGGGAGGTTTTTTAAAGCAAGTAAAACCTCTACAAATGTGGTAAAATCGATAA
GGATCCGTTTGCGTATTGGGCGCTCTTCCGCTGATCTGCGCAGCACCATGGCCTGAAATAACCTCTGAAA
GAGGAACTTGGTTAGCTACCTTCTGAGGCGGAAAGAACCAGCTGTGGAATGTGTGTCAGTTAGGGTGTGG
AAAGTCCCCAGGCTCCCCAGCAGGCAGAAGTATGCAAAGCATGCATCTCAATTAGTCAGCAACCAGGTGT
GGAAAGTCCCCAGGCTCCCCAGCAGGCAGAAGTATGCAAAGCATGCATCTCAATTAGTCAGCAACCATAG
TCCCGCCCCTAACTCCGCCCATCCCGCCCCTAACTCCGCCCAGTTCCGCCCATTCTCCGCCCCATGGCTG
ACTAATTTTTTTTATTTATGCAGAGGCCGAGGCCGCCTCTGCCTCTGAGCTATTCCAGAAGTAGTGAGGA
GGCTTTTTTGGAGGCCTAGGCTTTTGCAAAAAGCTCGATTCTTCTGACACTAGCGCCACCATGAAGAAGC
CCGAACTCACCGCTACCAGCGTTGAAAAATTTCTCATCGAGAAGTTCGACAGTGTGAGCGACCTGATGCA
GTTGTCGGAGGGCGAAGAGAGCCGAGCCTTCAGCTTCGATGTCGGCGGACGCGGCTATGTACTGCGGGTG
AATAGCTGCGCTGATGGCTTCTACAAAGACCGCTACGTGTACCGCCACTTCGCCAGCGCTGCACTACCCA
TCCCCGAAGTGTTGGACATCGGCGAGTTCAGCGAGAGCCTGACATACTGCATCAGTAGACGCGCCCAAGG
CGTTACTCTCCAAGACCTCCCCGAAACAGAGCTGCCTGCTGTGTTACAGCCTGTCGCCGAAGCTATGGAT
GCTATTGCCGCCGCCGACCTCAGTCAAACCAGCGGCTTCGGCCCATTCGGGCCCCAAGGCATCGGCCAGT
ACACAACCTGGCGGGATTTCATTTGCGCCATTGCTGATCCCCATGTCTACCACTGGCAGACCGTGATGGA
CGACACCGTGTCCGCCAGCGTAGCTCAAGCCCTGGACGAACTGATGCTGTGGGCCGAAGACTGTCCCGAG
GTGCGCCACCTCGTCCATGCCGACTTCGGCAGCAACAACGTCCTGACCGACAACGGCCGCATCACCGCCG
TAATCGACTGGTCCGAAGCTATGTTCGGGGACAGTCAGTACGAGGTGGCCAACATCTTCTTCTGGCGGCC
CTGGCTGGCTTGCATGGAGCAGCAGACTCGCTACTTCGAGCGCCGGCATCCCGAGCTGGCCGGCAGCCCT
CGTCTGCGAGCCTACATGCTGCGCATCGGCCTGGATCAGCTCTACCAGAGCCTCGTGGACGGCAACTTCG
ACGATGCTGCCTGGGCTCAAGGCCGCTGCGATGCCATCGTCCGCAGCGGGGCCGGCACCGTCGGTCGCAC
ACAAATCGCTCGCCGGAGCGCAGCCGTATGGACCGACGGCTGCGTCGAGGTGCTGGCCGACAGCGGCAAC
CGCCGGCCCAGTACACGACCGCGCGCTAAGGAGGTAGGTCGAGTTTAAACTCTAGAACCGGTCATGGCCG
CAATAAAATATCTTTATTTTCATTACATCTGTGTGTTGGTTTTTTGTGTGTTCGAACTAGATGCTGTCGA
CCGATGCCCTTGAGAGCCTTCAACCCAGTCAGCTCCTTCCGGTGGGCGCGGGGCATGACTATCGTCGCCG
CACTTATGACTGTCTTCTTTATCATGCAACTCGTAGGACAGGTGCCGGCAGCGCTCTTCCGCTTCCTCGC
TCACTGACTCGCTGCGCTCGGTCGTTCGGCTGCGGCGAGCGGTATCAGCTCACTCAAAGGCGGTAATACG
GTTATCCACAGAATCAGGGGATAACGCAGGAAAGAACATGTGAGCAAAAGGCCAGCAAAAGGCCAGGAAC
CGTAAAAAGGCCGCGTTGCTGGCGTTTTTCCATAGGCTCCGCCCCCCTGACGAGCATCACAAAAATCGAC
GCTCAAGTCAGAGGTGGCGAAACCCGACAGGACTATAAAGATACCAGGCGTTTCCCCCTGGAAGCTCCCT
CGTGCGCTCTCCTGTTCCGACCCTGCCGCTTACCGGATACCTGTCCGCCTTTCTCCCTTCGGGAAGCGTG
GCGCTTTCTCATAGCTCACGCTGTAGGTATCTCAGTTCGGTGTAGGTCGTTCGCTCCAAGCTGGGCTGTG
TGCACGAACCCCCCGTTCAGCCCGACCGCTGCGCCTTATCCGGTAACTATCGTCTTGAGTCCAACCCGGT
AAGACACGACTTATCGCCACTGGCAGCAGCCACTGGTAACAGGATTAGCAGAGCGAGGTATGTAGGCGGT
GCTACAGAGTTCTTGAAGTGGTGGCCTAACTACGGCTACACTAGAAGAACAGTATTTGGTATCTGCGCTC
TGCTGAAGCCAGTTACCTTCGGAAAAAGAGTTGGTAGCTCTTGATCCGGCAAACAAACCACCGCTGGTAG
CGGTGGTTTTTTTGTTTGCAAGCAGCAGATTACGCACAGAAAAAAAGGATCTCAAGAAGATCCTTTGATC
TTTTCTACGGGGTCTGACGCTCAGTGGAACGAAAACTCACGTTAAGGGATTTTGGTCATGAGATTATCAA
AAAGGATCTTCACCTAGATCCTTTTAAATTAAAAATGAAGTTTTAAATCAATCTAAAGTATATATGAGTA
AACTTGGTCTGACAGCGGCCGCAAATGCTAAACCACTGCAGTGGTTACCAGTGCTTGATCAGTGAGGCAC
CGATCTCAGCGATCTGCCTATTTCGTTCGTCCATAGTGGCCTGACTCCCCGTCGTGTAGATCACTACGAT
TCGTGAGGGCTTACCATCAGGCCCCAGCGCAGCAATGATGCCGCGAGAGCCGCGTTCACCGGCCCCCGAT
TTGTCAGCAATGAACCAGCCAGCAGGGAGGGCCGAGCGAAGAAGTGGTCCTGCTACTTTGTCCGCCTCCA
TCCAGTCTATGAGCTGCTGTCGTGATGCTAGAGTAAGAAGTTCGCCAGTGAGTAGTTTCCGAAGAGTTGT
GGCCATTGCTACTGGCATCGTGGTATCACGCTCGTCGTTCGGTATGGCTTCGTTCAACTCTGGTTCCCAG
CGGTCAAGCCGGGTCACATGATCACCCATATTATGAAGAAATGCAGTCAGCTCCTTAGGGCCTCCGATCG
TTGTCAGAAGTAAGTTGGCCGCGGTGTTGTCGCTCATGGTAATGGCAGCACTACACAATTCTCTTACCGT
CATGCCATCCGTAAGATGCTTTTCCGTGACCGGCGAGTACTCAACCAAGTCGTTTTGTGAGTAGTGTATA
CGGCGACCAAGCTGCTCTTGCCCGGCGTCTATACGGGACAACACCGCGCCACATAGCAGTACTTTGAAAG
TGCTCATCATCGGGAATCGTTCTTCGGGGCGGAAAGACTCAAGGATCTTGCCGCTATTGAGATCCAGTTC
GATATAGCCCACTCTTGCACCCAGTTGATCTTCAGCATCTTTTACTTTCACCAGCGTTTCGGGGTGTGCA
AAAACAGGCAAGCAAAATGCCGCAAAGAAGGGAATGAGTGCGACACGAAAATGTTGGATGCTCATACTCG
TCCTTTTTCAATATTATTGAAGCATTTATCAGGGTTACTAGTACGTCTCTCAAGGATAAGTAAGTAATAT
TAAGGTACGGGAGGTATTGGACAGGCCGCAATAAAATATCTTTATTTTCATTACATCTGTGTGTTGGTTT
TTTGTGTGAATCGATAGTACTAACATACGCTCTCCATCAAAACAAAACGAAACAAAACAAACTAGCAAAA
TAGGCTGTCCCCAGTGCAAGTGCAGGTGCCAGAACATTTCTCT
